Addgene plasmid #129942: pRDAX-283 C-Tag Venus173/155[2] L10 FRB mCherry
Purpose: PPI (BiFC/TriFC) assay vector
Depositing lab: Gary Lewin. Depositing organization: Max-Delbrueck-Centrum fuer Molekulare Medizin (MDC).
Backbone
  Vector backbone: custom built
  Vector type: Mammalian Expression
Growth in bacteria
  Bacterial resistance: Ampicillin, 100 μg/mL
  Growth temperature: 37°C
  Growth strain: DH5alpha
  Copy number: High Copy
Gene/Insert
  Gene/Insert name: FRB
  Species: M. musculus (mouse)
  Cloning method: Restriction Enzyme; 5′ cloning site unknown (unknown if destroyed); 3′ cloning site unknown (unknown if destroyed)
Terms and licenses: Academic/Nonprofit Terms; Industry Terms: Not Available to Industry
How to cite: pRDAX-283 C-Tag Venus173/155[2] L10 FRB mCherry was a gift from Gary Lewin (Addgene plasmid # 129942 ; http://n2t.net/addgene:129942 ; RRID:Addgene_129942)
