[The description below was written by a language model from this plasmid's Addgene catalogue record and pLannotate feature annotations shown in this document.]
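Description:
pRDAX-283 C-Tag Venus173/155[2] L10 FRB mCherry is a custom-built mammalian expression plasmid of about 6.4 kb, designed as a vector for protein–protein interaction assays based on bimolecular or trimolecular fluorescence complementation (BiFC/TriFC). It is propagated in E. coli as a high-copy plasmid through a ColE1/pUC-type origin and is selected with ampicillin via the β-lactamase gene and its native promoter.

The expression cassette is driven by the human CMV immediate early enhancer and promoter, followed by a chimeric β-globin/immunoglobulin intron that promotes efficient processing of the transcript. The first open reading frame encodes FRB, the FKBP-rapamycin binding domain, fused at its C-terminus to a partial Aequorea-derived fluorescent protein. The annotation software labels this piece as an mCerulean fragment, but the plasmid name indicates it is a split Venus fragment ("Venus173/155[2]") attached as a C-terminal tag, with "L10" presumably denoting the linker; the exact fragment boundaries are not stated in the record. The catalogue lists the FRB insert as mouse, whereas the feature annotation matches it to human FRAP.

Downstream, an EMCV IRES allows translation of full-length mCherry from the same transcript, giving a red signal that marks transfected cells and can serve to normalise the complementation signal. A second chimeric intron, a WPRE and the bGH polyadenylation signal follow, with a further rabbit β-globin poly(A) region beyond. Because FRB associates with FKBP in the presence of rapamycin, this construct most likely serves as an inducible-interaction control partner for complementary split-Venus vectors, although the record does not say so explicitly.
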