Features (pLannotate 1.2.2; 17 found; start..end, strand, type, name):
    155..532     +  enhancer       CMV enhancer: human cytomegalovirus immediate early enhancer
    534..733     +  promoter       CMV promoter: human cytomegalovirus (CMV) immediate early promoter
    872..1004    +  intron         chimeric intron: chimera between introns from human β-globin and immunoglobulin heavy chain genes
   1034..1309    +  CDS            FRB: FKBP-rapamycin binding domain of human FRAP
   1319..1591    +  CDS            mCerulean.B (fragment): mCerulean.B is a basic (constitutively fluorescent) cyan fluorescent protein published in 2011, derived from Aequorea victoria.
   1608..2194    +  misc_feature   IRES2: internal ribosome entry site (IRES) of the encephalomyocarditis virus (EMCV)
   2195..2902    +  CDS            mCherry: mCherry is a basic (constitutively fluorescent) red fluorescent protein published in 2004, derived from Discosoma sp.. It is reported to be a very rapidly-maturing monomer with low acid sensitivity.
   2951..3083    +  intron         chimeric intron: chimera between introns from human β-globin and immunoglobulin heavy chain genes
   3092..3680    +  misc_feature   WPRE: woodchuck hepatitis virus posttranscriptional regulatory element
   3684..3700    +  misc_feature   MCS (fragment): pUC18/19 multiple cloning site
   3713..3824    +  polyA_signal   bGH poly(A) signal: bovine growth hormone polyadenylation signal
   3920..3938    -  promoter       T3 promoter: promoter for bacteriophage T3 RNA polymerase
   3997..4071    +  CDS            HBB (fragment): HBB_PONPY - Experimental evidence at transcript level: Swiss-Prot protein existence level 2. Involved in oxygen transport from the lung to the various peripheral tissues. From Pongo pygmaeus (Bornean orangutan).
   4142..4197    +  polyA_signal   β-globin poly(A) signal: rabbit β-globin polyadenylation signal (Gil and Proudfoot, 1987)
   4576..5164    -  rep_origin     ori: high-copy-number ColE1/pMB1/pBR322/pUC origin of replication
   5335..6195    -  CDS            AmpR: β-lactamase; bla; confers resistance to ampicillin, carbenicillin, and related antibiotics
   6196..6300    -  promoter       AmpR promoter: bla
>Addgene plasmid #129942 | pRDAX-283 C-Tag Venus173/155[2] L10 FRB mCherry | depositor full sequence | sequence record 249320 | Full Sequence
GCCTGCCTCCAGGCCTCAATATTGGCCATTAGCCATATTATTCATTGGTTATATAGCATAAATCAATATT
GGCTATTGGCCATTGCATACGTTGTATCTATATCATAATATGTACATTTATATTGGCTCATGTCCAATAT
GACCGCCATGTTGGCATTGATTATTGACTAGTTATTAATAGTAATCAATTACGGGGTCATTAGTTCATAG
CCCATATATGGAGTTCCGCGTTACATAACTTACGGTAAATGGCCCGCCTGGCTGACCGCCCAACGACCCC
CGCCCATTGACGTCAATAATGACGTATGTTCCCATAGTAACGCCAATAGGGACTTTCCATTGACGTCAAT
GGGTGGAGTATTTACGGTAAACTGCCCACTTGGCAGTACATCAAGTGTATCATATGCCAAGTCCGCCCCC
TATTGACGTCAATGACGGTAAATGGCCCGCCTGGCATTATGCCCAGTACATGACCTTACGGGACTTTCCT
ACTTGGCAGTACATCTACGTATTAGTCATCGCTATTACCATGGTGATGCGGTTTTGGCAGTACACCAATG
GGCGTGGATAGCGGTTTGACTCACGGGGATTTCCAAGTCTCCACCCCATTGACGTCAATGGGAGTTTGTT
TTGGCACCAAAATCAACGGGACTTTCCAAAATGTCGTAATAACCCCGCCCCGTTGACGCAAATGGGCGGT
AGGCGTGTACGGTGGGAGGTCTATATAAGCAGAGCTCGTTTAGTGAACCGTCAGATCACTAGAAGCTTTA
TTGCGGTAGTTTATCACAGTTAAATTGCTAACGCAGTCAGTGCTTCTGACACAACAGTCTCGAACTTAAG
CTGCAGAAGTTGGTCGTGAGGCACTGGGCAGGTAAGTATCAAGGTTACAAGACAGGTTTAAGGAGACCAA
TAGAAACTGGGCTTGTCGAGACAGAGAAGACTCTTGCGTTTCTGATAGGCACCTATTGGTCTTACTGACA
TCCACTTTGCCTTTCTCTCCACAGGTGTCCACTCCCAGGCCACCATGGTGGCCATCCTCTGGCATGAGAT
GTGGCATGAAGGCCTGGAAGAGGCATCTCGTTTGTACTTTGGGGAAAGGAACGTGAAAGGCATGTTTGAG
GTGCTGGAGCCCTTGCATGCTATGATGGAACGGGGCCCCCAGACTCTGAAGGAAACATCCTTTAATCAGG
CCTATGGTCGAGATTTAATGGAGGCCCAAGAGTGGTGCAGGAAGTACATGAAATCAGGGAATGTCAAGGA
CCTCACCCAAGCCTGGGACCTCTATTATCATGTGTTCCGACGAATCTCAGGGAGCTCTGCCAGCGGTGGC
AGCACCAGTGATAAGCAGAAGAATGGGATTAAGGCGAACTTCAAGATCCGACACAACATCGAGGATGGTG
GGGTCCAGCTTGCCGACCATTATCAGCAGAACACACCCATTGGGGATGGACCAGTCCTGTTGCCGGATAA
CCACTACCTCAGTTACCAGAGCAAACTGTCCAAAGATCCCAATGAGAAGAGGGACCATATGGTACTGCTC
GAATTCGTGACTGCAGCAGGCATTACCCTTGGGATGGATGAACTTTATAAGTAAGAATTCAGATCCGCCC
CTCTCCCTCCCCCCCCCCTAACGTTACTGGCCGAAGCCGCTTGGAATAAGGCCGGTGTGCGTTTGTCTAT
ATGTTATTTTCCACCATATTGCCGTCTTTTGGCAATGTGAGGGCCCGGAAACCTGGCCCTGTCTTCTTGA
CGAGCATTCCTAGGGGTCTTTCCCCTCTCGCCAAAGGAATGCAAGGTCTGTTGAATGTCGTGAAGGAAGC
AGTTCCTCTGGTAGCTTCTTGAAGACAAACAACGTCTGTAGCGACCCTTTGCAGGCAGCGGAACCCCCCA
CCTGGCGACAGGTGCCTCTGCGGCCAAAAGCCACGTGTATAAGATACACCTGCAAAGGCGGCACAACCCC
AGTGCCACGTTGTGAGTTGGATAGTTGTGGAAAGAGTCAAATGGCTCTCCTCAAGCGTATTCAACAAGGG
GCTGAAGGATGCCCAGAAGGTACCCCATTGTATGGGATCTGATCTGGGGCCTCGGTACACATGCTTTACA
TGTGTTTAGTCGAGGTTAAAAAAACGTCTAGGCCCCCCGAACCACGGGGACGTGGTTTTCCTTTGAAAAA
CACGATGATAATATGGCCACAACCATGGTGAGCAAGGGCGAGGAGGATAACATGGCCATCATCAAGGAGT
TCATGCGCTTCAAGGTGCACATGGAGGGCTCCGTGAACGGCCACGAGTTCGAGATCGAGGGCGAGGGCGA
GGGCCGCCCCTACGAGGGCACCCAGACCGCCAAGCTGAAGGTGACCAAGGGTGGCCCCCTGCCCTTCGCC
TGGGACATCCTGTCCCCTCAGTTCATGTACGGCTCCAAGGCCTACGTGAAGCACCCCGCCGACATCCCCG
ACTACTTGAAGCTGTCCTTCCCCGAGGGCTTCAAGTGGGAGCGCGTGATGAACTTCGAGGACGGCGGCGT
GGTGACCGTGACCCAGGACTCCTCCCTGCAGGACGGCGAGTTCATCTACAAGGTGAAGCTGCGCGGCACC
AACTTCCCCTCCGACGGCCCCGTAATGCAGAAGAAGACCATGGGCTGGGAGGCCTCCTCCGAGCGGATGT
ACCCCGAGGACGGCGCCCTGAAGGGCGAGATCAAGCAGAGGCTGAAGCTGAAGGACGGCGGCCACTACGA
CGCTGAGGTCAAGACCACCTACAAGGCCAAGAAGCCCGTGCAGCTGCCCGGCGCCTACAACGTCAACATC
AAGTTGGACATCACCTCCCACAACGAGGACTACACCATCGTGGAACAGTACGAACGCGCCGAGGGCCGCC
ACTCCACCGGCGGCATGGACGAGCTGTACAAGTAAACCGGTGCTCGAGGTACCGATGAATAGCTAAGGTC
GAGGCCGCAGGTAAGTATCAAGGTTACAAGACAGGTTTAAGGAGACCAATAGAAACTGGGCTTGTCGAGA
CAGAGAAGACTCTTGCGTTTCTGATAGGCACCTATTGGTCTTACTGACATCCACTTTGCCTTTCTCTCCA
CAGGTGTCGACAATCAACCTCTGGATTACAAAATTTGTGAAAGATTGACTGGTATTCTTAACTATGTTGC
TCCTTTTACGCTATGTGGATACGCTGCTTTAATGCCTTTGTATCATGCTATTGCTTCCCGTATGGCTTTC
ATTTTCTCCTCCTTGTATAAATCCTGGTTGCTGTCTCTTTATGAGGAGTTGTGGCCCGTTGTCAGGCAAC
GTGGCGTGGTGTGCACTGTGTTTGCTGACGCAACCCCCACTGGTTGGGGCATTGCCACCACCTGTCAGCT
CCTTTCCGGGACTTTCGCTTTCCCCCTCCCTATTGCCACGGCGGAACTCATCGCCGCCTGCCTTGCCCGC
TGCTGGACAGGGGCTCGGCTGTTGGGCACTGACAATTCCGTGGTGTTGTCGGGGAAGCTGACGTCCTTTC
CATGGCTGCTCGCCTGTGTTGCCACCTGGATTCTGCGCGGGACGTCCTTCTGCTACGTCCCTTCGGCCCT
CAATCCAGCGGACCTTCCTTCCCGCGGCCTGCTGCCGGCTCTGCGGCCTCTTCCGCGTCTTCGCCTTCGC
CCTCAGACGAGTCGGATCTCCCTTTGGGCCGCCTCCCCGCCTGGAATTCGAGCTCGGTACGATCAGCCTC
GACTGTGCCTTCTAGTTGCCAGCCATCTGTTGTTTGCCCCTCCCCCGTGCCTTCCTTGACCCTGGAAGGT
GCCACTCCCACTGTCCTTTCCTAATAAAATGAGGAAATTGCATCGCATTGTCTGAGTAGGTGTCATTCTA
TTCTGGGGGGTGGGGTGGGGCAGGACAGCAAGGGGGAGGATTGGGAAGACAATAGCCCAGCTTTTGTTCC
CTTTAGTGAGGGTTAATTGCGCGCTTGGCGTAATCATGGTCATAGCTGTTTCCTGTGTGAAATTGTTATC
CGCTAATTCACTCCTCAGGTGCAGGCTGCCTATCAGAAGGTGGTGGCTGGTGTGGCCAATGCCCTGGCTC
ACAAATACCACTGAGATCTTTTTCCCTCTGCCAAAAATTATGGGGACATCATGAAGCCCCTTGAGCATCT
GACTTCTGGCTAATAAAGGAAATTTATTTTCATTGCAATAGTGTGTTGGAATTTTTTGTGTCTCTCACTC
GGAAGGACATATGGGAGGGCAAATCATTTAAAACATCAGAATGAGTATTTGGTTTAGAGTTTGGCAACAT
ATGCCCATATGCTGGCTGCCATGAACAAAGGTTGGCTATAAAGAGGTCATCAGTATATGAAACAGCCCCC
TGCTGTCCATTCCTTATTCCATAGAAAAGCCTTGACTTGAGGTTAGATTTTTTTTATATTTTGTTTTGTG
TTATTTTTTTCTTTAACATCCCTAAAATTTTCCTTACATGTTTTACTAGCCAGATTTTTCCTCCTCTCCT
GACTACTCCCAGTCATAGCTGTCCCTCTTCTCTTATGGAGATCGGCCGGCCGCCGGCGTCGACGCGCGCG
GCCGCGGCGCGCCGTTGCTGGCGTTTTTCCATAGGCTCCGCCCCCCTGACGAGCATCACAAAAATCGACG
CTCAAGTCAGAGGTGGCGAAACCCGACAGGACTATAAAGATACCAGGCGTTTCCCCCTGGAAGCTCCCTC
GTGCGCTCTCCTGTTCCGACCCTGCCGCTTACCGGATACCTGTCCGCCTTTCTCCCTTCGGGAAGCGTGG
CGCTTTCTCATAGCTCACGCTGTAGGTATCTCAGTTCGGTGTAGGTCGTTCGCTCCAAGCTGGGCTGTGT
GCACGAACCCCCCGTTCAGCCCGACCGCTGCGCCTTATCCGGTAACTATCGTCTTGAGTCCAACCCGGTA
AGACACGACTTATCGCCACTGGCAGCAGCCACTGGTAACAGGATTAGCAGAGCGAGGTATGTAGGCGGTG
CTACAGAGTTCTTGAAGTGGTGGCCTAACTACGGCTACACTAGAAGAACAGTATTTGGTATCTGCGCTCT
GCTGAAGCCAGTTACCTTCGGAAAAAGAGTTGGTAGCTCTTGATCCGGCAAACAAACCACCGCTGGTAGC
GGTGGTTTTTTTGTTTGCAAGCAGCAGATTACGCGCAGAAAAAAAGGATCTCAAGAAGATCCTTTGATCT
TTTCTACGGGGTCTGACGCTCAGTGGAACGAAAACTCACGTTAAGGGATTTTGGTCATGAGATTATCAAA
AAGGATCTTCACCTAGATCCTTTTAAATTAAAAATGAAGTTTTAAATCAATCTAAAGTATATATGAGTAA
ACTTGGTCTGACAGTTACCAATGCTTAATCAGTGAGGCACCTATCTCAGCGATCTGTCTATTTCGTTCAT
CCATAGTTGCCTGACTCCCCGTCGTGTAGATAACTACGATACGGGAGGGCTTACCATCTGGCCCCAGTGC
TGCAATGATACCGCGAGACCCACGCTCACCGGCTCCAGATTTATCAGCAATAAACCAGCCAGCCGGAAGG
GCCGAGCGCAGAAGTGGTCCTGCAACTTTATCCGCCTCCATCCAGTCTATTAATTGTTGCCGGGAAGCTA
GAGTAAGTAGTTCGCCAGTTAATAGTTTGCGCAACGTTGTTGCCATTGCTACAGGCATCGTGGTGTCACG
CTCGTCGTTTGGTATGGCTTCATTCAGCTCCGGTTCCCAACGATCAAGGCGAGTTACATGATCCCCCATG
TTGTGCAAAAAAGCGGTTAGCTCCTTCGGTCCTCCGATCGTTGTCAGAAGTAAGTTGGCCGCAGTGTTAT
CACTCATGGTTATGGCAGCACTGCATAATTCTCTTACTGTCATGCCATCCGTAAGATGCTTTTCTGTGAC
TGGTGAGTACTCAACCAAGTCATTCTGAGAATAGTGTATGCGGCGACCGAGTTGCTCTTGCCCGGCGTCA
ATACGGGATAATACCGCGCCACATAGCAGAACTTTAAAAGTGCTCATCATTGGAAAACGTTCTTCGGGGC
GAAAACTCTCAAGGATCTTACCGCTGTTGAGATCCAGTTCGATGTAACCCACTCGTGCACCCAACTGATC
TTCAGCATCTTTTACTTTCACCAGCGTTTCTGGGTGAGCAAAAACAGGAAGGCAAAATGCCGCAAAAAAG
GGAATAAGGGCGACACGGAAATGTTGAATACTCATACTCTTCCTTTTTCAATATTATTGAAGCATTTATC
AGGGTTATTGTCTCATGAGCGGATACATATTTGAATGTATTTAGAAAAATAAACAAATAGGGGTTCCGCG
CACATTTCCCCGAAAAGTGCCACCTGACGTCTAAGAAACCATTATTATCATGACATTAACCTATAAAAAT
AGGCGTATCACGAGGCCCTTTCGTCTACGCGCGCGCCGGCGGCGCGCCGTCGACGGCCGGCCGCGGCCGC
